Addgene plasmid #176018: SITS-Cavin4a-EGFP
Purpose: Leishmania cell free expression of zebrafish Cavin4a-EGFP. Parton lab clone GRK
Depositing lab: Rob Parton. Depositing organization: University of Queensland, Institute for Molecular Bioscience. Publication: Cavin4 interacts with Bin1 to promote T-tubule formation and stability in developing skeletal muscle. Lo HP, Lim YW, Xiong Z, Martel N, Ferguson C, Ariotti N, Giacomotto J, Rae J, Floetenmeyer M, Moradi SV, Gao Y, Tillu VA, Xia D, Wang H, Rahnama S, Nixon SJ, Bastiani M, Day RD, Smith KA, Palpant NJ, Johnston WA, Alexandrov K, Collins BM, Hall TE, Parton RG. J Cell Biol. 2021 Dec 6;220(12). pii: 212693. doi: 10.1083/jcb.201905065. Epub 2021 Oct 11. PubMed 34633413.
Backbone
  Vector backbone: SITS-ccdb-EGFP (Addgene 118752)
  Vector type: Leishmania cell free expression
Growth in bacteria
  Bacterial resistance: Ampicillin, 100 μg/mL
  Growth temperature: 37°C
  Growth strain: DH5alpha
  Copy number: High Copy
Gene/Insert
  Gene/Insert name: Cavin4a
  Species: D. rerio (zebrafish)
  Entrez Gene: cavin4a (a.k.a. Ca, im:689568, im:6895682, mur, murc, murca, zgc:158664)
Terms and licenses: Academic/Nonprofit Terms; Industry Terms: Not Available to Industry
How to cite: SITS-Cavin4a-EGFP was a gift from Rob Parton (Addgene plasmid # 176018 ; http://n2t.net/addgene:176018 ; RRID:Addgene_176018)
