[The description below was written by a language model from this plasmid's Addgene catalogue record and pLannotate feature annotations shown in this document.]
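Description:
SITS-Cavin4a-EGFP is a 5.1 kb template plasmid for cell-free protein expression in Leishmania extract, built by inserting zebrafish (Danio rerio) cavin4a into the Gateway-compatible destination backbone SITS-ccdb-EGFP. It is maintained in E. coli as a high-copy plasmid through a ColE1/pUC-type origin and selected with ampicillin via the β-lactamase gene and its native promoter. An f1 origin is also present, along with remnants of a pBluescript-like cloning region: lacZα fragments, the lac promoter, operator and CAP site, a lacI fragment and a T3 promoter.

The expression unit starts with a T7 promoter, which lets bacteriophage T7 RNA polymerase produce the transcript. Between this promoter and the attB1 site lies an unannotated stretch of roughly 170 nt. The "SITS" in the backbone name suggests that this region holds a species-independent translation initiation leader, but neither the feature table nor the catalogue fields confirm this. The cavin4a coding sequence (also known as murca) sits between attB1 and attB2 and is followed directly, on the same strand, by EGFP, consistent with a C-terminal EGFP fusion joined through the attB2-encoded linker. Flanking attB4 and attB3 sites indicate that the cassette has a multisite Gateway architecture. An SV40 poly(A) signal with an adjacent large T antigen fragment lies downstream but is annotated on the opposite strand, so it is probably a backbone carry-over rather than a working terminator for this transcript.

The recorded purpose is to produce fluorescently tagged Cavin4a in vitro. The associated work studied the interaction of Cavin4 with Bin1 in T-tubule formation in developing skeletal muscle, where a cell-free expressed, EGFP-labelled protein would suit fluorescence-based interaction assays.
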