Features (pLannotate 1.2.2; 20 found; start..end, strand, type, name):
     22..88      -  CDS            lacZα (fragment): LacZα fragment of β-galactosidase; lacZ fragment
    117..137     +  protein_bind   attB4: mutant version of attB; core recombination site for the Gateway® BP reaction BP Clonase™
    168..186     +  promoter       T7 promoter: promoter for bacteriophage T7 RNA polymerase
    354..374     +  protein_bind   attB1: mutant version of attB; core recombination site for the Gateway® BP reaction BP Clonase™
    384..1370    +  CDS            cavin4a: CVN4A_DANRE - Also known as murca. Experimental evidence at protein level: Swiss-Prot protein existence level 1. Induces rhoa activation and activates nppa transcription and myofibrillar organization through the rho/rock signaling pathway. From Danio rerio (Zebrafish) (Brachydanio rerio).
   1375..1395    -  protein_bind   attB2: mutant version of attB; core recombination site for the Gateway® BP reaction BP Clonase™
   1398..2114    +  CDS            EGFP: the original enhanced GFP (Yang et al., 1996) mammalian codon-optimized
   2116..2136    -  protein_bind   attB3: mutant version of attB; core recombination site for the Gateway® BP reaction BP Clonase™
   2140..2160    +  CDS            lacZα (fragment): LacZα fragment of β-galactosidase; lacZ fragment
   2176..2310    -  polyA_signal   SV40 poly(A) signal: SV40 polyadenylation signal
   2333..2416    -  CDS            large T antigen (fragment): large T antigen from SV40 (simian virus 40)
   2475..2493    -  promoter       T3 promoter: promoter for bacteriophage T3 RNA polymerase
   2538..2554    -  protein_bind   lac operator: The lac repressor binds to the lac operator to inhibit transcription in E. coli. This inhibition can be relieved by adding lactose or isopropyl-β-D-thiogalactopyranoside (IPTG). lac repressor encoded by lacI
   2562..2592    -  promoter       lac promoter: promoter for the E. coli lac operon
   2607..2628    -  protein_bind   CAP binding site: CAP binding activates transcription in the presence of cAMP. E. coli catabolite activator protein
   2641..2733    -  CDS            lacI (fragment): lac repressor; lacI; The lac repressor binds to the lac operator to inhibit transcription in E. coli. This inhibition can be relieved by adding lactose or isopropyl-β-D-thiogalactopyranoside (IPTG).
   2916..3504    -  rep_origin     ori: high-copy-number ColE1/pMB1/pBR322/pUC origin of replication
   3675..4535    -  CDS            AmpR: β-lactamase; bla; confers resistance to ampicillin, carbenicillin, and related antibiotics
   4536..4640    -  promoter       AmpR promoter: bla
   4693..17      -  rep_origin     f1 ori (across the origin) (sequence partly withheld): f1 bacteriophage origin of replication; arrow indicates direction of (+) strand synthesis
>Addgene plasmid #176018 | SITS-Cavin4a-EGFP | addgene full sequence | sequence record 346505 | Addgene NGS Result
GCCGCTACAGGGCGCGTCCCATTCGCCATTCAGGCTGCGCAACTGTTGGGAAGGGCGATCGGTGCGGGCC
TCTTCGCTATTACGCCAGTCGACTAGGGATAACAGGGTAATGAATTCAACTTTGTATAGAAAAGTTGACA
TTTCCCCGAAAAGTGCCACCTGACGTCTAATACGACTCACTATAGGGACATCTTAAGTTTATTTTATTTT
ATTTTATTTTATTTTATTTTATTTTATTTTATTTTATTTTATTTTATTTAACCATGACAGTAATGTATAA
AGTCTGTAAAGACATTAAACACGTAAGTGAAACCATGGGCACCTCTGGTCACCACCATCACCACCATCAC
CACCAAGTTTGTACAAAAAAGCAGGCTGCCACCATGGAAAAGAGAGGAGATGTCATATTAGGGGTTGAGG
ATGAATCCGGGCAGCCCGTCTCTGCCCTGTCCATTCTGTCTCTGCTGGAGCGTGTGTCAACAATCATCGA
TGGTGTCCAGGCAAGCCAACAGCGTATGGAGGAACGCCAACAGCAGCTCGAGGGCTCGGTCAGCGCTGTC
CAGTCCGAGCTTCTCAAACTGGCTCGTGACCACGGGGCCACAGCGACGACCGTCGACAAACTGCTGCAGA
AGGCCCGGCGTGTGAGCACACACGTTAAAGAAGTACGTTCACGTGTGGAGAAACAGAACGTGCGCGTGAA
GAAAGTGGAAACTACGCAAGATGAGCTGCTCACACGCAACAAGTTCAGGGTTGTGATCTATCAGGGTGAA
AAAGAAGTCCCCTCTGTTGCTGTCACCAAGACTCCCAAGGGAGCAGGGCTTGCTGAGTTGGAGGTGGAGC
CAGATGAGTATGACATCCCTGCTGACCTGTCATCTGATGAAGAGTACATGGTGGTGGAGGATGCGGAGTC
GTCCAGGGGCGCCCGCCTCAAACAGTCCGGGTTAAAAGGCATCGAGAACATCAAGGCTGCGTTCTCCAAA
GAGAACATGAACAAGACCCGCGAGAAGACCCGAGAAAACCTCAGCAAGACCAAGGAGAGCCTGAGTAAGA
CCGGCCAGACGCTTGGAACCAAATTCAACACTTTGGGTGAGAAGATCGTGCCACCCGAGCAGCGAGAGAA
GATAAAGCAGAGCAGCGAGAGGCTGAAGGAAAACATCGCTAAGAAAGCGCCCACCAAGGAATCCTTCAAA
ATCAAGCTGAAGAAGGAGCGCACGGTCGCTGAAGGCCAGGAGGGTGCGGAGGCGGAACCTGCTGTGACTC
CACCCAAAGGCAGGAAGTCCAGCCCAGATGTGACCTACACAGAGGTGGTTACCGAAAACAAAAGGGAGGG
TCCAGTATCAGAGGAGGGAGCAACTCGTATCCATGAGGACGACCCAGCTTTCTTGTACAAAGTGGCTGTG
AGCAAGGGCGAGGAGCTGTTCACCGGGGTGGTGCCCATCCTGGTCGAGCTGGACGGCGACGTAAACGGCC
ACAAGTTCAGCGTGTCCGGCGAGGGCGAGGGCGATGCCACCTACGGCAAGCTGACCCTGAAGTTCATCTG
CACCACCGGCAAGCTGCCCGTGCCCTGGCCCACCCTCGTGACCACCCTGACCTACGGCGTGCAGTGCTTC
AGCCGCTACCCCGACCACATGAAGCAGCACGACTTCTTCAAGTCCGCCATGCCCGAAGGCTACGTCCAGG
AGCGCACCATCTTCTTCAAGGACGACGGCAACTACAAGACCCGCGCCGAGGTGAAGTTCGAGGGCGACAC
CCTGGTGAACCGCATCGAGCTGAAGGGCATCGACTTCAAGGAGGACGGCAACATCCTGGGGCACAAGCTG
GAGTACAACTACAACAGCCACAACGTCTATATCATGGCCGACAAGCAGAAGAACGGCATCAAGGTGAACT
TCAAGATCCGCCACAACATCGAGGACGGCAGCGTGCAGCTCGCCGACCACTACCAGCAGAACACCCCCAT
CGGCGACGGCCCCGTGCTGCTGCCCGACAACCACTACCTGAGCACCCAGTCCGCCCTGAGCAAAGACCCC
AACGAGAAGCGCGATCACATGGTCCTGCTGGAGTTCGTGACCGCCGCCGGGATCACTCTCGGCATGGACG
AGCTGTACAAGTAACCAACTTTATTATACATAGTTGATAATTCACTGGCCGTCGTTTTACGGTACCATCG
ATGATGATCCAGACATGATAAGATACATTGATGAGTTTGGACAAACCACAACTAGAATGCAGTGAAAAAA
ATGCTTTATTTGTGAAATTTGTGATGCTATTGCTTTATTTGTAACCATTATAAGCTGCAATAAACAAGTT
AACAACAACAATTGCATTCATTTTATGTTTCAGGTTCAGGGGGAGGTGTGGGAGGTTTTTTAAAGCAAGT
AAAACCTCTACAAATGTGGTATGGCTGATTATGATCTCGAGATTACCCTGTTATCCCTAGCGTGGATCCT
AGGACTAGTACCCAGCTTTTGTTCCCTTTAGTGAGGGTTAATTGCGCGCTTGGCGTAATCATGGTCATAG
CTGTTTCCTGTGTGAAATTGTTATCCGCTCACAATTCCACACAACATACGAGCCGGGAGCATAAAGTGTA
AAGCCTGGGGTGCCTAATGAGTGAGCTAACTCACATTAATTGCGTTGCGCTCACTGCCCGCTTTCCAGTC
GGGAAACCTGTCGTGCCAGCTGCATTAATGAATCGGCCAACGCGCGGGGAGAGGCGGTTTGCGTATTGGG
CGCTCTTCCGCTTCCTCGCTCACTGACTCGCTGCGCTCGGTCGTTCGGCTGCGGCGAGCGGTATCAGCTC
ACTCAAAGGCGGTAATACGGTTATCCACAGAATCAGGGGATAACGCAGGAAAGAACATGTGAGCAAAAGG
CCAGCAAAAGGCCAGGAACCGTAAAAAGGCCGCGTTGCTGGCGTTTTTCCATAGGCTCCGCCCCCCTGAC
GAGCATCACAAAAATCGACGCTCAAGTCAGAGGTGGCGAAACCCGACAGGACTATAAAGATACCAGGCGT
TTCCCCCTGGAAGCTCCCTCGTGCGCTCTCCTGTTCCGACCCTGCCGCTTACCGGATACCTGTCCGCCTT
TCTCCCTTCGGGAAGCGTGGCGCTTTCTCATAGCTCACGCTGTAGGTATCTCAGTTCGGTGTAGGTCGTT
CGCTCCAAGCTGGGCTGTGTGCACGAACCCCCCGTTCAGCCCGACCGCTGCGCCTTATCCGGTAACTATC
GTCTTGAGTCCAACCCGGTAAGACACGACTTATCGCCACTGGCAGCAGCCACTGGTAACAGGATTAGCAG
AGCGAGGTATGTAGGCGGTGCTACAGAGTTCTTGAAGTGGTGGCCTAACTACGGCTACACTAGAAGAACA
GTATTTGGTATCTGCGCTCTGCTGAAGCCAGTTACCTTCGGAAAAAGAGTTGGTAGCTCTTGATCCGGCA
AACAAACCACCGCTGGTAGCGGTGGTTTTTTTGTTTGCAAGCAGCAGATTACGCGCAGAAAAAAAGGATC
TCAAGAAGATCCTTTGATCTTTTCTACGGGGTCTGACGCTCAGTGGAACGAAAACTCACGTTAAGGGATT
TTGGTCATGAGATTATCAAAAAGGATCTTCACCTAGATCCTTTTAAATTAAAAATGAAGTTTTAAATCAA
TCTAAAGTATATATGAGTAAACTTGGTCTGACAGTTACCAATGCTTAATCAGTGAGGCACCTATCTCAGC
GATCTGTCTATTTCGTTCATCCATAGTTGCCTGACTCCCCGTCGTGTAGATAACTACGATACGGGAGGGC
TTACCATCTGGCCCCAGTGCTGCAATGATACCGCGAGACCCACGCTCACCGGCTCCAGATTTATCAGCAA
TAAACCAGCCAGCCGGAAGGGCCGAGCGCAGAAGTGGTCCTGCAACTTTATCCGCCTCCATCCAGTCTAT
TAATTGTTGCCGGGAAGCTAGAGTAAGTAGTTCGCCAGTTAATAGTTTGCGCAACGTTGTTGCCATTGCT
ACAGGCATCGTGGTGTCACGCTCGTCGTTTGGTATGGCTTCATTCAGCTCCGGTTCCCAACGATCAAGGC
GAGTTACATGATCCCCCATGTTGTGCAAAAAAGCGGTTAGCTCCTTCGGTCCTCCGATCGTTGTCAGAAG
TAAGTTGGCCGCAGTGTTATCACTCATGGTTATGGCAGCACTGCATAATTCTCTTACTGTCATGCCATCC
GTAAGATGCTTTTCTGTGACTGGTGAGTACTCAACCAAGTCATTCTGAGAATAGTGTATGCGGCGACCGA
GTTGCTCTTGCCCGGCGTCAATACGGGATAATACCGCGCCACATAGCAGAACTTTAAAAGTGCTCATCAT
TGGAAAACGTTCTTCGGGGCGAAAACTCTCAAGGATCTTACCGCTGTTGAGATCCAGTTCGATGTAACCC
ACTCGTGCACCCAACTGATCTTCAGCATCTTTTACTTTCACCAGCGTTTCTGGGTGAGCAAAAACAGGAA
GGCAAAATGCCGCAAAAAAGGGAATAAGGGCGACACGGAAATGTTGAATACTCATACTCTTCCTTTTTCA
ATATTATTGAAGCATTTATCAGGGTTATTGTCTCATGAGCGGATACATATTTGAATGTATTTAGAAAAAT
AAACAAATAGGGGTTCCGCGCACATTTCCCCGAAAAGTGCCACCTAAATTGTAAGCGTTAATATTTTGTT
AAAATTCGCGTTAAATTTTTGTTAAATCAGCTCATTTTTTAACCAATAGGCCGAAATCGGCAAAATCCCT
TATAAATCAAAAGAATAGACCGAGATAGGGT
[37 nt withheld, positions 4792-4828]
AAAGAACGTGGACTCCAACGTCAAAGG
[49 nt withheld, positions 4856-4904]
T
[91 nt withheld, positions 4906-4996]
G
[107 nt withheld, positions 4998-5104]
